Addgene plasmid #77667: PIP5K1C gRNA (BRDN0001145164)
Purpose: 3rd generation lentiviral gRNA plasmid targeting human PIP5K1C
Depositing lab: John Doench & David Root. Depositing organization: Broad Institute. Publication: Optimized sgRNA design to maximize activity and minimize off-target effects of CRISPR-Cas9. Doench JG, Fusi N, Sullender M, Hegde M, Vaimberg EW, Donovan KF, Smith I, Tothova Z, Wilen C, Orchard R, Virgin HW, Listgarten J, Root DE. Nat Biotechnol. 2016 Jan 18. doi: 10.1038/nbt.3437. PubMed 26780180.
Backbone
  Vector backbone: lentiGuide-Puro
  Backbone manufacturer: Zhang Lab (Addgene plasmid # 52963)
  Vector type: Mammalian Expression, Lentiviral, CRISPR
  Selectable markers: Puromycin
Growth in bacteria
  Bacterial resistance: Ampicillin, 100 μg/mL
  Growth temperature: 37°C
  Growth strain: DH5alpha
  Copy number: High Copy
Gene/Insert
  Gene/Insert name: PIP5K1C (alt names: PIP5K1C; NM_001195733.1)
  gRNA/shRNA sequence: GGGTTGGACAGCTCGATCAG
  Species: H. sapiens (human)
  Entrez Gene: PIP5K1C (a.k.a. LCCS3, PIP5K-GAMMA, PIP5K1-gamma, PIP5Kgamma)
  Promoter: hU6
  Cloning method: Unknown
  Sequencing primers: 5′ U6-F; 3′ pS2-R
Terms and licenses: Academic/Nonprofit Terms; Industry Terms: Not Available to Industry
Depositor comments: The gRNA was designed to target the following Genbank reference sequence(s): NM_001195733.1,NM_001300849.1,NM_012398.2. Note that this plasmid does NOT contain Cas9. It should be used in conjunction with lentiCas9-Blast (Addgene #52962) or otherwise with cell lines already expressing Cas9. Browse the full kinome gRNA library at http://www.addgene.org/pooled-library/broadgpp-human-kinome/ or visit http://www.broadinstitute.org/rnai/public/ for detailed protocols and information.
How to cite: PIP5K1C gRNA (BRDN0001145164) was a gift from John Doench & David Root (Addgene plasmid # 77667 ; http://n2t.net/addgene:77667 ; RRID:Addgene_77667)
