[The description below was written by a language model from this plasmid's Addgene catalogue record and pLannotate feature annotations shown in this document.]
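Description:
PIP5K1C gRNA (BRDN0001145164) is a third-generation lentiviral single-guide RNA plasmid built on the lentiGuide-Puro backbone and designed to target human PIP5K1C, which encodes a phosphatidylinositol-4-phosphate 5-kinase gamma isoform. In bacteria it is maintained through a high-copy ColE1/pUC-type origin and selected with ampicillin via the β-lactamase gene. The backbone also carries an f1 origin, an SV40 origin and residual lac/T7/T3 cloning-vector elements.

The viral genome is transcribed from an RSV promoter fused to a truncated HIV-1 5' LTR, which makes production Tat-independent. This is followed by the Ψ packaging signal with a partial gag sequence, the Rev response element for Rev-dependent nuclear export, and a cPPT/CTS element that aids nuclear import of the reverse-transcribed genome. The 3' LTR has a ΔU3 deletion, so integrated proviruses are self-inactivating.

Two expression units sit between the LTRs. A human U6 RNA polymerase III promoter drives the PIP5K1C-specific spacer joined to the Streptococcus pyogenes Cas9 guide scaffold. Separately, the EF-1α core promoter with its intron A drives puromycin N-acetyltransferase for selecting transduced mammalian cells, and a WPRE downstream enhances transcript expression.

The plasmid does not encode Cas9, so it is meant to be used alongside a separate Cas9 lentivector or in cells that already express Cas9. According to the depositor, the guide was designed against several PIP5K1C reference transcripts and belongs to a human kinome gRNA collection. Its typical use is CRISPR knockout of PIP5K1C in human cells.
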