Features (pLannotate 1.2.2; 29 found; start..end, strand, type, name):
     14..80      +  CDS            small t antigen (fragment): SV40 (simian virus 40) small t antigen
    106..317     +  promoter       EF-1α core promoter: core promoter for human elongation factor EF-1α
    318..1256    +  intron         EF-1α intron A: intron upstream of the start codon of human EF-1α
   1278..1877    +  CDS            PuroR (fragment): puromycin N-acetyltransferase; pac from Streptomyces; confers resistance to puromycin
   1893..2481    +  misc_feature   WPRE: woodchuck hepatitis virus posttranscriptional regulatory element
   2532..2551    +  misc_feature   cPPT/CTS (fragment): central polypurine tract and central termination sequence of HIV-1
   2553..2786    +  LTR            3' LTR (ΔU3): self-inactivating 3' long terminal repeat (LTR) from HIV-1
   2864..2985    +  polyA_signal   SV40 poly(A) signal: SV40 polyadenylation signal
   3025..3160    +  rep_origin     SV40 ori: SV40 origin of replication
   3181..3199    -  promoter       T7 promoter: promoter for bacteriophage T7 RNA polymerase
   3207..3362    +  CDS            lacZα (fragment): LacZα fragment of β-galactosidase; lacZ fragment
   3367..3795    +  rep_origin     f1 ori (sequence partly withheld): f1 bacteriophage origin of replication; arrow indicates direction of (+) strand synthesis
   3848..3952    +  promoter       AmpR promoter: bla
   3953..4813    +  CDS            AmpR: β-lactamase; bla; confers resistance to ampicillin, carbenicillin, and related antibiotics
   4984..5572    +  rep_origin     ori: high-copy-number ColE1/pMB1/pBR322/pUC origin of replication
   5755..5847    +  CDS            lacI (fragment): lac repressor; lacI; The lac repressor binds to the lac operator to inhibit transcription in E. coli. This inhibition can be relieved by adding lactose or isopropyl-β-D-thiogalactopyranoside (IPTG).
   5860..5881    +  protein_bind   CAP binding site: CAP binding activates transcription in the presence of cAMP. E. coli catabolite activator protein
   5896..5926    +  promoter       lac promoter: promoter for the E. coli lac operon
   5934..5950    +  protein_bind   lac operator: The lac repressor binds to the lac operator to inhibit transcription in E. coli. This inhibition can be relieved by adding lactose or isopropyl-β-D-thiogalactopyranoside (IPTG). lac repressor encoded by lacI
   5995..6013    +  promoter       T3 promoter: promoter for bacteriophage T3 RNA polymerase
   6041..6267    +  promoter       RSV promoter: Rous sarcoma virus enhancer/promoter
   6268..6448    +  LTR            5' LTR (truncated): truncated 5' long terminal repeat (LTR) from HIV-1
   6495..6620    +  misc_feature   HIV-1 Ψ: packaging signal of human immunodeficiency virus type 1
   6604..6967    +  CDS            HIV-1 gag (fragment): gag protein from human immunodeficiency virus 1; gag
   7113..7346    +  misc_feature   RRE: The Rev response element (RRE) of HIV-1 allows for Rev-dependent mRNA export from the nucleus to the cytoplasm.
   7723..7749    +  CDS            Rev (fragment): human immunodeficiency virus 1 (HIV-1) Rev protein; rev; enhances nuclear export of unspliced and incompletely spliced viral mRNAs
   7753..7993    +  promoter       U6 promoter: RNA polymerase III promoter for human U6 snRNA
   8023..8098    +  misc_RNA       gRNA scaffold: guide RNA scaffold for the Streptococcus pyogenes CRISPR/Cas9 system
   8154..8271    +  misc_feature   cPPT/CTS: central polypurine tract and central termination sequence of HIV-1
>Addgene plasmid #77667 | PIP5K1C gRNA (BRDN0001145164) | addgene full sequence | sequence record 188200 | Addgene Assembled Sequence
CCCGGGTGCAAAGATGGATAAAGTTTTAAACAGAGAGGAATCTTTGCAGCTAATGGACCTTCTAGGTCTT
GAAAGGAGTGGGAATTGGCTCCGGTGCCCGTCAGTGGGCAGAGCGCACATCGCCCACAGTCCCCGAGAAG
TTGGGGGGAGGGGTCGGCAATTGATCCGGTGCCTAGAGAAGGTGGCGCGGGGTAAACTGGGAAAGTGATG
TCGTGTACTGGCTCCGCCTTTTTCCCGAGGGTGGGGGAGAACCGTATATAAGTGCAGTAGTCGCCGTGAA
CGTTCTTTTTCGCAACGGGTTTGCCGCCAGAACACAGGTAAGTGCCGTGTGTGGTTCCCGCGGGCCTGGC
CTCTTTACGGGTTATGGCCCTTGCGTGCCTTGAATTACTTCCACCTGGCTGCAGTACGTGATTCTTGATC
CCGAGCTTCGGGTTGGAAGTGGGTGGGAGAGTTCGAGGCCTTGCGCTTAAGGAGCCCCTTCGCCTCGTGC
TTGAGTTGAGGCCTGGCCTGGGCGCTGGGGCCGCCGCGTGCGAATCTGGTGGCACCTTCGCGCCTGTCTC
GCTGCTTTCGATAAGTCTCTAGCCATTTAAAATTTTTGATGACCTGCTGCGACGCTTTTTTTCTGGCAAG
ATAGTCTTGTAAATGCGGGCCAAGATCTGCACACTGGTATTTCGGTTTTTGGGGCCGCGGGCGGCGACGG
GGCCCGTGCGTCCCAGCGCACATGTTCGGCGAGGCGGGGCCTGCGAGCGCGGCCACCGAGAATCGGACGG
GGGTAGTCTCAAGCTGGCCGGCCTGCTCTGGTGCCTGGCCTCGCGCCGCCGTGTATCGCCCCGCCCTGGG
CGGCAAGGCTGGCCCGGTCGGCACCAGTTGCGTGAGCGGAAAGATGGCCGCTTCCCGGCCCTGCTGCAGG
GAGCTCAAAATGGAGGACGCGGCGCTCGGGAGAGCGGGCGGGTGAGTCACCCACACAAAGGAAAAGGGCC
TTTCCGTCCTCAGCCGTCGCTTCATGTGACTCCACGGAGTACCGGGCGCCGTCCAGGCACCTCGATTAGT
TCTCGAGCTTTTGGAGTACGTCGTCTTTAGGTTGGGGGGAGGGGTTTTATGCGATGGAGTTTCCCCACAC
TGAGTGGGTGGAGACTGAAGTTAGGCCAGCTTGGCACTTGATGTAATTCTCCTTGGAATTTGCCCTTTTT
GAGTTTGGATCTTGGTTCATTCTCAAGCCTCAGACAGTGGTTCAAAGTTTTTTTCTTCCATTTCAGGTGT
CGTGACGTACGGCCACCATGACCGAGTACAAGCCCACGGTGCGCCTCGCCACCCGCGACGACGTCCCCAG
GGCCGTACGCACCCTCGCCGCCGCGTTCGCCGACTACCCCGCCACGCGCCACACCGTCGATCCGGACCGC
CACATCGAGCGGGTCACCGAGCTGCAAGAACTCTTCCTCACGCGCGTCGGGCTCGACATCGGCAAGGTGT
GGGTCGCGGACGACGGCGCCGCCGTGGCGGTCTGGACCACGCCGGAGAGCGTCGAAGCGGGGGCGGTGTT
CGCCGAGATCGGCCCGCGCATGGCCGAGTTGAGCGGTTCCCGGCTGGCCGCGCAGCAACAGATGGAAGGC
CTCCTGGCGCCGCACCGGCCCAAGGAGCCCGCGTGGTTCCTGGCCACCGTCGGAGTCTCGCCCGACCACC
AGGGCAAGGGTCTGGGCAGCGCCGTCGTGCTCCCCGGAGTGGAGGCGGCCGAGCGCGCCGGGGTGCCCGC
CTTCCTGGAGACCTCCGCGCCCCGCAACCTCCCCTTCTACGAGCGGCTCGGCTTCACCGTCACCGCCGAC
GTCGAGGTGCCCGAAGGACCGCGCACCTGGTGCATGACCCGCAAGCCCGGTGCCTGAACGCGTTAAGTCG
ACAATCAACCTCTGGATTACAAAATTTGTGAAAGATTGACTGGTATTCTTAACTATGTTGCTCCTTTTAC
GCTATGTGGATACGCTGCTTTAATGCCTTTGTATCATGCTATTGCTTCCCGTATGGCTTTCATTTTCTCC
TCCTTGTATAAATCCTGGTTGCTGTCTCTTTATGAGGAGTTGTGGCCCGTTGTCAGGCAACGTGGCGTGG
TGTGCACTGTGTTTGCTGACGCAACCCCCACTGGTTGGGGCATTGCCACCACCTGTCAGCTCCTTTCCGG
GACTTTCGCTTTCCCCCTCCCTATTGCCACGGCGGAACTCATCGCCGCCTGCCTTGCCCGCTGCTGGACA
GGGGCTCGGCTGTTGGGCACTGACAATTCCGTGGTGTTGTCGGGGAAATCATCGTCCTTTCCTTGGCTGC
TCGCCTGTGTTGCCACCTGGATTCTGCGCGGGACGTCCTTCTGCTACGTCCCTTCGGCCCTCAATCCAGC
GGACCTTCCTTCCCGCGGCCTGCTGCCGGCTCTGCGGCCTCTTCCGCGTCTTCGCCTTCGCCCTCAGACG
AGTCGGATCTCCCTTTGGGCCGCCTCCCCGCGTCGACTTTAAGACCAATGACTTACAAGGCAGCTGTAGA
TCTTAGCCACTTTTTAAAAGAAAAGGGGGGACTGGAAGGGCTAATTCACTCCCAACGAAGACAAGATCTG
CTTTTTGCTTGTACTGGGTCTCTCTGGTTAGACCAGATCTGAGCCTGGGAGCTCTCTGGCTAACTAGGGA
ACCCACTGCTTAAGCCTCAATAAAGCTTGCCTTGAGTGCTTCAAGTAGTGTGTGCCCGTCTGTTGTGTGA
CTCTGGTAACTAGAGATCCCTCAGACCCTTTTAGTCAGTGTGGAAAATCTCTAGCAGTACGTATAGTAGT
TCATGTCATCTTATTATTCAGTATTTATAACTTGCAAAGAAATGAATATCAGAGAGTGAGAGGAACTTGT
TTATTGCAGCTTATAATGGTTACAAATAAAGCAATAGCATCACAAATTTCACAAATAAAGCATTTTTTTC
ACTGCATTCTAGTTGTGGTTTGTCCAAACTCATCAATGTATCTTATCATGTCTGGCTCTAGCTATCCCGC
CCCTAACTCCGCCCATCCCGCCCCTAACTCCGCCCAGTTCCGCCCATTCTCCGCCCCATGGCTGACTAAT
TTTTTTTATTTATGCAGAGGCCGAGGCCGCCTCGGCCTCTGAGCTATTCCAGAAGTAGTGAGGAGGCTTT
TTTGGAGGCCTAGGGACGTACCCAATTCGCCCTATAGTGAGTCGTATTACGCGCGCTCACTGGCCGTCGT
TTTACAACGTCGTGACTGGGAAAACCCTGGCGTTACCCAACTTAATCGCCTTGCAGCACATCCCCCTTTC
GCCAGCTGGCGTAATAGCGAAGAGGCCCGCACCGATCGCCCTTCCCAACAGTTGCGCAGCCTGAATGGCG
AATGGG
[124 nt withheld, positions 3367-3490]
C
[91 nt withheld, positions 3492-3582]
A
[49 nt withheld, positions 3584-3632]
CCTTTGACGTTGGAGTCCACGTTCTTT
[37 nt withheld, positions 3660-3696]
ACCCTATCTCGGTCTATTCTTTTGATTTATAAGGGATTTTGCCGATTTCGGCCTATTGGTTAAAAAATGA
GCTGATTTAACAAAAATTTAACGCGAATTTTAACAAAATATTAACGCTTACAATTTAGGTGGCACTTTTC
GGGGAAATGTGCGCGGAACCCCTATTTGTTTATTTTTCTAAATACATTCAAATATGTATCCGCTCATGAG
ACAATAACCCTGATAAATGCTTCAATAATATTGAAAAAGGAAGAGTATGAGTATTCAACATTTCCGTGTC
GCCCTTATTCCCTTTTTTGCGGCATTTTGCCTTCCTGTTTTTGCTCACCCAGAAACGCTGGTGAAAGTAA
AAGATGCTGAAGATCAGTTGGGTGCACGAGTGGGTTACATCGAACTGGATCTCAACAGCGGTAAGATCCT
TGAGAGTTTTCGCCCCGAAGAACGTTTTCCAATGATGAGCACTTTTAAAGTTCTGCTATGTGGCGCGGTA
TTATCCCGTATTGACGCCGGGCAAGAGCAACTCGGTCGCCGCATACACTATTCTCAGAATGACTTGGTTG
AGTACTCACCAGTCACAGAAAAGCATCTTACGGATGGCATGACAGTAAGAGAATTATGCAGTGCTGCCAT
AACCATGAGTGATAACACTGCGGCCAACTTACTTCTGACAACGATCGGAGGACCGAAGGAGCTAACCGCT
TTTTTGCACAACATGGGGGATCATGTAACTCGCCTTGATCGTTGGGAACCGGAGCTGAATGAAGCCATAC
CAAACGACGAGCGTGACACCACGATGCCTGTAGCAATGGCAACAACGTTGCGCAAACTATTAACTGGCGA
ACTACTTACTCTAGCTTCCCGGCAACAATTAATAGACTGGATGGAGGCGGATAAAGTTGCAGGACCACTT
CTGCGCTCGGCCCTTCCGGCTGGCTGGTTTATTGCTGATAAATCTGGAGCCGGTGAGCGTGGGTCTCGCG
GTATCATTGCAGCACTGGGGCCAGATGGTAAGCCCTCCCGTATCGTAGTTATCTACACGACGGGGAGTCA
GGCAACTATGGATGAACGAAATAGACAGATCGCTGAGATAGGTGCCTCACTGATTAAGCATTGGTAACTG
TCAGACCAAGTTTACTCATATATACTTTAGATTGATTTAAAACTTCATTTTTAATTTAAAAGGATCTAGG
TGAAGATCCTTTTTGATAATCTCATGACCAAAATCCCTTAACGTGAGTTTTCGTTCCACTGAGCGTCAGA
CCCCGTAGAAAAGATCAAAGGATCTTCTTGAGATCCTTTTTTTCTGCGCGTAATCTGCTGCTTGCAAACA
AAAAAACCACCGCTACCAGCGGTGGTTTGTTTGCCGGATCAAGAGCTACCAACTCTTTTTCCGAAGGTAA
CTGGCTTCAGCAGAGCGCAGATACCAAATACTGTTCTTCTAGTGTAGCCGTAGTTAGGCCACCACTTCAA
GAACTCTGTAGCACCGCCTACATACCTCGCTCTGCTAATCCTGTTACCAGTGGCTGCTGCCAGTGGCGAT
AAGTCGTGTCTTACCGGGTTGGACTCAAGACGATAGTTACCGGATAAGGCGCAGCGGTCGGGCTGAACGG
GGGGTTCGTGCACACAGCCCAGCTTGGAGCGAACGACCTACACCGAACTGAGATACCTACAGCGTGAGCT
ATGAGAAAGCGCCACGCTTCCCGAAGGGAGAAAGGCGGACAGGTATCCGGTAAGCGGCAGGGTCGGAACA
GGAGAGCGCACGAGGGAGCTTCCAGGGGGAAACGCCTGGTATCTTTATAGTCCTGTCGGGTTTCGCCACC
TCTGACTTGAGCGTCGATTTTTGTGATGCTCGTCAGGGGGGCGGAGCCTATGGAAAAACGCCAGCAACGC
GGCCTTTTTACGGTTCCTGGCCTTTTGCTGGCCTTTTGCTCACATGTTCTTTCCTGCGTTATCCCCTGAT
TCTGTGGATAACCGTATTACCGCCTTTGAGTGAGCTGATACCGCTCGCCGCAGCCGAACGACCGAGCGCA
GCGAGTCAGTGAGCGAGGAAGCGGAAGAGCGCCCAATACGCAAACCGCCTCTCCCCGCGCGTTGGCCGAT
TCATTAATGCAGCTGGCACGACAGGTTTCCCGACTGGAAAGCGGGCAGTGAGCGCAACGCAATTAATGTG
AGTTAGCTCACTCATTAGGCACCCCAGGCTTTACACTTTATGCTTCCGGCTCGTATGTTGTGTGGAATTG
TGAGCGGATAACAATTTCACACAGGAAACAGCTATGACCATGATTACGCCAAGCGCGCAATTAACCCTCA
CTAAAGGGAACAAAAGCTGGAGCTGCAAGCTTAATGTAGTCTTATGCAATACTCTTGTAGTCTTGCAACA
TGGTAACGATGAGTTAGCAACATGCCTTACAAGGAGAGAAAAAGCACCGTGCATGCCGATTGGTGGAAGT
AAGGTGGTACGATCGTGCCTTATTAGGAAGGCAACAGACGGGTCTGACATGGATTGGACGAACCACTGAA
TTGCCGCATTGCAGAGATATTGTATTTAAGTGCCTAGCTCGATACATAAACGGGTCTCTCTGGTTAGACC
AGATCTGAGCCTGGGAGCTCTCTGGCTAACTAGGGAACCCACTGCTTAAGCCTCAATAAAGCTTGCCTTG
AGTGCTTCAAGTAGTGTGTGCCCGTCTGTTGTGTGACTCTGGTAACTAGAGATCCCTCAGACCCTTTTAG
TCAGTGTGGAAAATCTCTAGCAGTGGCGCCCGAACAGGGACTTGAAAGCGAAAGGGAAACCAGAGGAGCT
CTCTCGACGCAGGACTCGGCTTGCTGAAGCGCGCACGGCAAGAGGCGAGGGGCGGCGACTGGTGAGTACG
CCAAAAATTTTGACTAGCGGAGGCTAGAAGGAGAGAGATGGGTGCGAGAGCGTCAGTATTAAGCGGGGGA
GAATTAGATCGCGATGGGAAAAAATTCGGTTAAGGCCAGGGGGAAAGAAAAAATATAAATTAAAACATAT
AGTATGGGCAAGCAGGGAGCTAGAACGATTCGCAGTTAATCCTGGCCTGTTAGAAACATCAGAAGGCTGT
AGACAAATACTGGGACAGCTACAACCATCCCTTCAGACAGGATCAGAAGAACTTAGATCATTATATAATA
CAGTAGCAACCCTCTATTGTGTGCATCAAAGGATAGAGATAAAAGACACCAAGGAAGCTTTAGACAAGAT
AGAGGAAGAGCAAAACAAAAGTAAGACCACCGCACAGCAAGCGGCCGCTGATCTTCAGACCTGGAGGAGG
AGATATGAGGGACAATTGGAGAAGTGAATTATATAAATATAAAGTAGTAAAAATTGAACCATTAGGAGTA
GCACCCACCAAGGCAAAGAGAAGAGTGGTGCAGAGAGAAAAAAGAGCAGTGGGAATAGGAGCTTTGTTCC
TTGGGTTCTTGGGAGCAGCAGGAAGCACTATGGGCGCAGCGTCAATGACGCTGACGGTACAGGCCAGACA
ATTATTGTCTGGTATAGTGCAGCAGCAGAACAATTTGCTGAGGGCTATTGAGGCGCAACAGCATCTGTTG
CAACTCACAGTCTGGGGCATCAAGCAGCTCCAGGCAAGAATCCTGGCTGTGGAAAGATACCTAAAGGATC
AACAGCTCCTGGGGATTTGGGGTTGCTCTGGAAAACTCATTTGCACCACTGCTGTGCCTTGGAATGCTAG
TTGGAGTAATAAATCTCTGGAACAGATTTGGAATCACACGACCTGGATGGAGTGGGACAGAGAAATTAAC
AATTACACAAGCTTAATACACTCCTTAATTGAAGAATCGCAAAACCAGCAAGAAAAGAATGAACAAGAAT
TATTGGAATTAGATAAATGGGCAAGTTTGTGGAATTGGTTTAACATAACAAATTGGCTGTGGTATATAAA
ATTATTCATAATGATAGTAGGAGGCTTGGTAGGTTTAAGAATAGTTTTTGCTGTACTTTCTATAGTGAAT
AGAGTTAGGCAGGGATATTCACCATTATCGTTTCAGACCCACCTCCCAACCCCGAGGGGACCCAGAGAGG
GCCTATTTCCCATGATTCCTTCATATTTGCATATACGATACAAGGCTGTTAGAGAGATAATTAGAATTAA
TTTGACTGTAAACACAAAGATATTAGTACAAAATACGTGACGTAGAAAGTAATAATTTCTTGGGTAGTTT
GCAGTTTTAAAATTATGTTTTAAAATGGACTATCATATGCTTACCGTAACTTGAAAGTATTTCGATTTCT
TGGCTTTATATATCTTGTGGAAAGGACGAAACACCGGGGTTGGACAGCTCGATCAGGTTTTAGAGCTAGA
AATAGCAAGTTAAAATAAGGCTAGTCCGTTATCAACTTGAAAAAGTGGCACCGAGTCGGTGCTTTTTTAA
GCTTGGCGTAACTAGATCTTGAGACAAATGGCAGTATTCATCCACAATTTTAAAAGAAAAGGGGGGATTG
GGGGGTACAGTGCAGGGGAAAGAATAGTAGACATAATAGCAACAGACATACAAACTAAAGAATTACAAAA
ACAAATTACAAAAATTCAAAATTTTCGGGTTTATTACAGGGACAGCAGAGATCCACTTTGGCGCCGGCTC
GAGGGGG
