>Addgene plasmid #77667 | PIP5K1C gRNA (BRDN0001145164) | depositor partial sequence | sequence record 145127 | Target Sequence
GGGTTGGACAGCTCGATCAG
