>Addgene plasmid #77667 | PIP5K1C gRNA (BRDN0001145164) | addgene partial sequence | sequence record 188199 | hU6-F
GTAGAAAGTAATAATTTCTTGGGTAGTTTGCAGTTTTAAAATTATGTTTTAAAATGGACTATCATATGCT
TACCGTAACTTGAAAGTATTTCGATTTCTTGGCTTTATATATCTTGTGGAAAGGACGAAACACCGGGGTT
GGACAGCTCGATCAGGTTTTAGAGCTAGAAATAGCAAGTTAAAATAAGGCTAGTCCGTTATCAACTTGAA
AAAGTGGCACCGAGTCGGTGCTTTTTTAAGCTTGGCGTAACTAGATCTTGAGACAAATGGCAGTATTCAT
CCACAATTTTAAAAGAAAAGGGGGGATTGGGGGGTACAGTGCAGGGGAAAGAATAGTAGACATAATAGCA
ACAGACATACAAACTAAAGAATTACAAAAACAAATTACAAAAATTCAAAATTTTCGGGTTTATTACAGGG
ACAGCAGAGATCCACTTTGGCGCCGGCTCGAGGGGGCCCGGGTGCAAAGATGGATAAAGTTTTAAACAGA
GAGGAATCTTTGCAGCTAATGGACCTTCTAGGTCTTGAAAGGAGTGGGAATTGGCTCCGGTGCCCGTCAG
TGGGCAGAGC
